Addgene plasmid #204235: pET28a MDH_PFALCI
Purpose: Bacterial expression of unicellular protozoan parasite P. falciparum malate dehydrogenase; Use in CURES (integration of research into undergraduate teaching labs).
Depositing lab: Malate dehydrogenase CUREs Community (MCC). Depositing organization: University of San Diego.
Backbone
  Vector backbone: pET28a
  Backbone manufacturer: Novagen
  Backbone size w/o insert (bp): 5235
  Vector type: Bacterial Expression
Growth in bacteria
  Bacterial resistance: Kanamycin, 50 μg/mL
  Growth temperature: 37°C
  Growth strain: DH5alpha
  Copy number: Low Copy
Gene/Insert
  Gene/Insert name: MDH_PFALCI (alt names: MDH PLAF7; PfMDH)
  Species: Plasmodium falciparum
  Insert size (bp): 978
  GenBank ID: PF3D7_0618500
  Entrez Gene: PF3D7_0618500 (a.k.a. PF3D7_0618500)
  Promoter: Lac
  Tag / fusion protein: 6X His (C terminal on insert)
  Cloning method: Restriction Enzyme; 5′ cloning site NcoI (not destroyed); 3′ cloning site XhoI (not destroyed)
  Sequencing primers: 5′ T7 Promoter; 3′ T7 Terminal
Terms and licenses: Academic/Nonprofit Terms; Industry Terms: Not Available to Industry
Depositor comments: UniProt ID: https://www.uniprot.org/uniprotkb/C6KT25/. From Plasmodium falciparum (isolate 3D7) – deadliest species of Plasmodium causing malaria in humans. For more information, please see the MDH CUREs Community website: https://www.mdhcures.org/.
How to cite: pET28a MDH_PFALCI was a gift from Malate dehydrogenase CUREs Community (MCC) (Addgene plasmid # 204235 ; http://n2t.net/addgene:204235 ; RRID:Addgene_204235)
