[The description below was written by a language model from this plasmid's Addgene catalogue record and pLannotate feature annotations shown in this document.]
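Description:
pET28a MDH_PFALCI is a bacterial expression plasmid built on the Novagen pET28a backbone and carrying the malate dehydrogenase gene of Plasmodium falciparum (isolate 3D7), the protozoan parasite responsible for the most severe form of human malaria. The sequenced plasmid is about 6.2 kb. It replicates in E. coli from a ColE1/pMB1-type origin accompanied by the rop gene and the bom region, which is consistent with the low copy number listed in the catalogue. Selection is by kanamycin through an aminoglycoside phosphotransferase gene. An f1 phage origin is also present. Short tetracycline-resistance fragments and a predicted E. coli ORF in the annotation appear to be pBR322-derived backbone remnants rather than functional parts.

The roughly 1 kb MDH coding sequence was inserted between the NcoI and XhoI sites, both retained. Cloning at NcoI would normally bypass the vector's N-terminal tag region, and the XhoI junction places the insert in frame with a C-terminal hexahistidine tag for metal-affinity purification. The tool labels this tag as a fragment of a longer His tag. The insert itself is not annotated but occupies the gap between the ribosome binding site and the His tag. The catalogue gives the promoter as "Lac", but the feature table shows the standard pET arrangement: a T7 promoter followed by a lac operator and the phage T7 gene 10 ribosome binding site, with a T7 terminator downstream. The plasmid-borne lacI gene supplies repressor, so transcription depends on T7 RNA polymerase and is inducible with IPTG in a suitable expression host.

The construct was deposited for recombinant production of PfMDH in course-based undergraduate research experiences, which bring research into teaching laboratories.
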