Features (pLannotate 1.2.2; 18 found; start..end, strand, type, name):
     12..440     +  rep_origin     f1 ori (sequence partly withheld): f1 bacteriophage origin of replication; arrow indicates direction of (+) strand synthesis
    493..550     +  promoter       AmpR promoter (fragment): bla
    559..1374    -  CDS            KanR: aminoglycoside phosphotransferase; aph(3')-Ia; confers resistance to kanamycin in bacteria or G418 (Geneticin®) in eukaryotes
   1496..2084    +  rep_origin     ori: high-copy-number ColE1/pMB1/pBR322/pUC origin of replication
   2270..2409    -  misc_feature   bom: basis of mobility region from pBR322
   2511..2702    -  CDS            rop: Rop protein, which maintains plasmids at low copy number; rop
   2719..3099    +  CDS            YPB1_ECOLX: Protein predicted: Swiss-Prot protein existence level 4. From Escherichia coli.
   3171..3462    -  CDS            TcR (fragment): tetracycline efflux protein; tet; confers resistance to tetracycline
   3477..3498    -  protein_bind   CAP binding site: CAP binding activates transcription in the presence of cAMP. E. coli catabolite activator protein
   3511..4593    -  CDS            lacI: lac repressor; lacI; The lac repressor binds to the lac operator to inhibit transcription in E. coli. This inhibition can be relieved by adding lactose or isopropyl-β-D-thiogalactopyranoside (IPTG).
   4594..4671    -  promoter       lacI promoter: lacI
   4679..4958    -  CDS            TcR (fragment): tetracycline efflux protein; tet; confers resistance to tetracycline
   4980..4998    +  promoter       T7 promoter: promoter for bacteriophage T7 RNA polymerase
   4999..5023    +  protein_bind   lac operator: The lac repressor binds to the lac operator to inhibit transcription in E. coli. This inhibition can be relieved by adding lactose or isopropyl-β-D-thiogalactopyranoside (IPTG). lac repressor encoded by lacI
   5038..5060    +  RBS            RBS: efficient ribosome binding site from bacteriophage T7 gene 10 (Olins and Rangwala, 1989)
   6054..6071    +  CDS            9xHis (fragment): 9xHis affinity tag
   6081..6130    +  CDS            SET1 (fragment): solubility-enhancement tag derived from T7 phage gene 10B
   6138..6185    +  terminator     T7 terminator: transcription terminator for bacteriophage T7 RNA polymerase
>Addgene plasmid #204235 | pET28a MDH_PFALCI | addgene full sequence | sequence record 413338 | Addgene NGS Result
TGGCGAATGGG
[124 nt withheld, positions 12-135]
C
[91 nt withheld, positions 137-227]
A
[49 nt withheld, positions 229-277]
CCTTTGACGTTGGAGTCCACGTTCTTT
[37 nt withheld, positions 305-341]
ACCCTATCTCGGTCTATTCTTTTGATTTATAAGGGATTTTGCCGATTTCGGCCTATTGGTTAAAAAATGA
GCTGATTTAACAAAAATTTAACGCGAATTTTAACAAAATATTAACGCTTACAATTTAGGTGGCACTTTTC
GGGGAAATGTGCGCGGAACCCCTATTTGTTTATTTTTCTAAATACATTCAAATATGTATCCGCTCATGAA
TTAATTCTTAGAAAAACTCATCGAGCATCAAATGAAACTGCAATTTATTCATATCAGGATTATCAATACC
ATATTTTTGAAAAAGCCGTTTCTGTAATGAAGGAGAAAACTCACCGAGGCAGTTCCATAGGATGGCAAGA
TCCTGGTATCGGTCTGCGATTCCGACTCGTCCAACATCAATACAACCTATTAATTTCCCCTCGTCAAAAA
TAAGGTTATCAAGTGAGAAATCACCATGAGTGACGACTGAATCCGGTGAGAATGGCAAAAGTTTATGCAT
TTCTTTCCAGACTTGTTCAACAGGCCAGCCATTACGCTCGTCATCAAAATCACTCGCATCAACCAAACCG
TTATTCATTCGTGATTGCGCCTGAGCGAGACGAAATACGCGATCGCTGTTAAAAGGACAATTACAAACAG
GAATCGAATGCAACCGGCGCAGGAACACTGCCAGCGCATCAACAATATTTTCACCTGAATCAGGATATTC
TTCTAATACCTGGAATGCTGTTTTCCCGGGGATCGCAGTGGTGAGTAACCATGCATCATCAGGAGTACGG
ATAAAATGCTTGATGGTCGGAAGAGGCATAAATTCCGTCAGCCAGTTTAGTCTGACCATCTCATCTGTAA
CATCATTGGCAACGCTACCTTTGCCATGTTTCAGAAACAACTCTGGCGCATCGGGCTTCCCATACAATCG
ATAGATTGTCGCACCTGATTGCCCGACATTATCGCGAGCCCATTTATACCCATATAAATCAGCATCCATG
TTGGAATTTAATCGCGGCCTAGAGCAAGACGTTTCCCGTTGAATATGGCTCATAACACCCCTTGTATTAC
TGTTTATGTAAGCAGACAGTTTTATTGTTCATGACCAAAATCCCTTAACGTGAGTTTTCGTTCCACTGAG
CGTCAGACCCCGTAGAAAAGATCAAAGGATCTTCTTGAGATCCTTTTTTTCTGCGCGTAATCTGCTGCTT
GCAAACAAAAAAACCACCGCTACCAGCGGTGGTTTGTTTGCCGGATCAAGAGCTACCAACTCTTTTTCCG
AAGGTAACTGGCTTCAGCAGAGCGCAGATACCAAATACTGTCCTTCTAGTGTAGCCGTAGTTAGGCCACC
ACTTCAAGAACTCTGTAGCACCGCCTACATACCTCGCTCTGCTAATCCTGTTACCAGTGGCTGCTGCCAG
TGGCGATAAGTCGTGTCTTACCGGGTTGGACTCAAGACGATAGTTACCGGATAAGGCGCAGCGGTCGGGC
TGAACGGGGGGTTCGTGCACACAGCCCAGCTTGGAGCGAACGACCTACACCGAACTGAGATACCTACAGC
GTGAGCTATGAGAAAGCGCCACGCTTCCCGAAGGGAGAAAGGCGGACAGGTATCCGGTAAGCGGCAGGGT
CGGAACAGGAGAGCGCACGAGGGAGCTTCCAGGGGGAAACGCCTGGTATCTTTATAGTCCTGTCGGGTTT
CGCCACCTCTGACTTGAGCGTCGATTTTTGTGATGCTCGTCAGGGGGGCGGAGCCTATGGAAAAACGCCA
GCAACGCGGCCTTTTTACGGTTCCTGGCCTTTTGCTGGCCTTTTGCTCACATGTTCTTTCCTGCGTTATC
CCCTGATTCTGTGGATAACCGTATTACCGCCTTTGAGTGAGCTGATACCGCTCGCCGCAGCCGAACGACC
GAGCGCAGCGAGTCAGTGAGCGAGGAAGCGGAAGAGCGCCTGATGCGGTATTTTCTCCTTACGCATCTGT
GCGGTATTTCACACCGCAATGGTGCACTCTCAGTACAATCTGCTCTGATGCCGCATAGTTAAGCCAGTAT
ACACTCCGCTATCGCTACGTGACTGGGTCATGGCTGCGCCCCGACACCCGCCAACACCCGCTGACGCGCC
CTGACGGGCTTGTCTGCTCCCGGCATCCGCTTACAGACAAGCTGTGACCGTCTCCGGGAGCTGCATGTGT
CAGAGGTTTTCACCGTCATCACCGAAACGCGCGAGGCAGCTGCGGTAAAGCTCATCAGCGTGGTCGTGAA
GCGATTCACAGATGTCTGCCTGTTCATCCGCGTCCAGCTCGTTGAGTTTCTCCAGAAGCGTTAATGTCTG
GCTTCTGATAAAGCGGGCCATGTTAAGGGCGGTTTTTTCCTGTTTGGTCACTGATGCCTCCGTGTAAGGG
GGATTTCTGTTCATGGGGGTAATGATACCGATGAAACGAGAGAGGATGCTCACGATACGGGTTACTGATG
ATGAACATGCCCGGTTACTGGAACGTTGTGAGGGTAAACAACTGGCGGTATGGATGCGGCGGGACCAGAG
AAAAATCACTCAGGGTCAATGCCAGCGCTTCGTTAATACAGATGTAGGTGTTCCACAGGGTAGCCAGCAG
CATCCTGCGATGCAGATCCGGAACATAATGGTGCAGGGCGCTGACTTCCGCGTTTCCAGACTTTACGAAA
CACGGAAACCGAAGACCATTCATGTTGTTGCTCAGGTCGCAGACGTTTTGCAGCAGCAGTCGCTTCACGT
TCGCTCGCGTATCGGTGATTCATTCTGCTAACCAGTAAGGCAACCCCGCCAGCCTAGCCGGGTCCTCAAC
GACAGGAGCACGATCATGCGCACCCGTGGGGCCGCCATGCCGGCGATAATGGCCTGCTTCTCGCCGAAAC
GTTTGGTGGCGGGACCAGTGACGAAGGCTTGAGCGAGGGCGTGCAAGATTCCGAATACCGCAAGCGACAG
GCCGATCATCGTCGCGCTCCAGCGAAAGCGGTCCTCGCCGAAAATGACCCAGAGCGCTGCCGGCACCTGT
CCTACGAGTTGCATGATAAAGAAGACAGTCATAAGTGCGGCGACGATAGTCATGCCCCGCGCCCACCGGA
AGGAGCTGACTGGGTTGAAGGCTCTCAAGGGCATCGGTCGAGATCCCGGTGCCTAATGAGTGAGCTAACT
TACATTAATTGCGTTGCGCTCACTGCCCGCTTTCCAGTCGGGAAACCTGTCGTGCCAGCTGCATTAATGA
ATCGGCCAACGCGCGGGGAGAGGCGGTTTGCGTATTGGGCGCCAGGGTGGTTTTTCTTTTCACCAGTGAG
ACGGGCAACAGCTGATTGCCCTTCACCGCCTGGCCCTGAGAGAGTTGCAGCAAGCGGTCCACGCTGGTTT
GCCCCAGCAGGCGAAAATCCTGTTTGATGGTGGTTAACGGCGGGATATAACATGAGCTGTCTTCGGTATC
GTCGTATCCCACTACCGAGATATCCGCACCAACGCGCAGCCCGGACTCGGTAATGGCGCGCATTGCGCCC
AGCGCCATCTGATCGTTGGCAACCAGCATCGCAGTGGGAACGATGCCCTCATTCAGCATTTGCATGGTTT
GTTGAAAACCGGACATGGCACTCCAGTCGCCTTCCCGTTCCGCTATCGGCTGAATTTGATTGCGAGTGAG
ATATTTATGCCAGCCAGCCAGACGCAGACGCGCCGAGACAGAACTTAATGGGCCCGCTAACAGCGCGATT
TGCTGGTGACCCAATGCGACCAGATGCTCCACGCCCAGTCGCGTACCGTCTTCATGGGAGAAAATAATAC
TGTTGATGGGTGTCTGGTCAGAGACATCAAGAAATAACGCCGGAACATTAGTGCAGGCAGCTTCCACAGC
AATGGCATCCTGGTCATCCAGCGGATAGTTAATGATCAGCCCACTGACGCGTTGCGCGAGAAGATTGTGC
ACCGCCGCTTTACAGGCTTCGACGCCGCTTCGTTCTACCATCGACACCACCACGCTGGCACCCAGTTGAT
CGGCGCGAGATTTAATCGCCGCGACAATTTGCGACGGCGCGTGCAGGGCCAGACTGGAGGTGGCAACGCC
AATCAGCAACGACTGTTTGCCCGCCAGTTGTTGTGCCACGCGGTTGGGAATGTAATTCAGCTCCGCCATC
GCCGCTTCCACTTTTTCCCGCGTTTTCGCAGAAACGTGGCTGGCCTGGTTCACCACGCGGGAAACGGTCT
GATAAGAGACACCGGCATACTCTGCGACATCGTATAACGTTACTGGTTTCACATTCACCACCCTGAATTG
ACTCTCTTCCGGGCGCTATCATGCCATACCGCGAAAGGTTTTGCGCCATTCGATGGTGTCCGGGATCTCG
ACGCTCTCCCTTATGCGACTCCTGCATTAGGAAGCAGCCCAGTAGTAGGTTGAGGCCGTTGAGCACCGCC
GCCGCAAGGAATGGTGCATGCAAGGAGATGGCGCCCAACAGTCCCCCGGCCACGGGGCCTGCCACCATAC
CCACGCCGAAACAAGCGCTCATGAGCCCGAAGTGGCGAGCCCGATCTTCCCCATCGGTGATGTCGGCGAT
ATAGGCGCCAGCAACCGCACCTGTGGCGCCGGTGATGCCGGCCACGATGCGTCCGGCGTAGAGGATCGAG
ATCTCGATCCCGCGAAATTAATACGACTCACTATAGGGGAATTGTGAGCGGATAACAATTCCCCTCTAGA
AATAATTTTGTTTAACTTTAAGAAGGAGATATACCATGACCAAGATCGCTCTGATCGGTTCTGGCCAAAT
CGGTGCAATTGTAGGCGAACTGTGTCTGCTGGAGAACCTGGGTGACCTGATCCTGTACGACGTAGTTCCA
GGTATTCCGCAAGGTAAAGCGCTGGACCTGAAGCACTTTAGCACCATCCTGGGTGTGAATCGCAACATCC
TGGGTACTAATCAGATCGAAGACATCAAGGATGCTGACATCATCGTTATCACCGCTGGTGTACAGCGTAA
GGAGGGCATGACCCGTGAGGACCTGATTGGCGTAAACGGCAAGATCATGAAATCTGTAGCTGAGTCCGTG
AAACTGCATTGTTCTAAAGCGTTCGTAATCTGCGTGTCTAACCCACTGGATATCATGGTAAACGTATTCC
ACAAGTTCAGCAACCTGCCACACGAGAAGATTTGCGGTATGGCTGGTATCCTGGATACTTCTCGTTACTG
TTCCCTGATTGCAGACAAACTGAAAGTTAGCGCAGAGGATGTGAACGCAGTGATCCTGGGTGGTCATGGC
GACCTGATGGTGCCACTGCAACGCTACACTTCCGTTAACGGTGTACCACTGAGCGAGTTTGTTAAGAAGA
ACATGATCAGCCAGAACGAAATCCAAGAAATCATCCAGAAGACTCGTAACATGGGTGCGGAGATCATCAA
ACTGGCGAAAGCCTCTGCTGCTTTCGCACCAGCAGCAGCTATCACCAAGATGATCAAGTCCTACCTGTAC
AACGAGAACAATCTGTTCACCTGTGCGGTGTACCTGAACGGTCATTACAATTGCAGCAACCTGTTCGTTG
GCTCTACTGCGAAGATCAACAACAAAGGTGCGCATCCGGTTGAGTTCCCACTGACTAAAGAAGAACAGGA
TCTGTACACTGAATCTATCGCAAGCGTGCAGAGCAACACCCAGAAGGCCTTCGACCTGATCAAGGAGAAC
CTGTACTTCCAAGGTCATCATCACCACCATCACTAACTCGAGCACCACCACCACCACCACTGAGATCCGG
CTGCTAACAAAGCCCGAAAGGAAGCTGAGTTGGCTGCTGCCACCGCTGAGCAATAACTAGCATAACCCCT
TGGGGCCTCTAAACGGGTCTTGAGGGGTTTTTTGCTGAAAGGAGGAACTATATCCGGAT
