>Addgene plasmid #204235 | pET28a MDH_PFALCI | depositor partial sequence | sequence record 396487 | insert
ATGACCAAGATCGCTCTGATCGGTTCTGGCCAAATCGGTGCAATTGTAGGCGAACTGTGTCTGCTGGAGA
ACCTGGGTGACCTGATCCTGTACGACGTAGTTCCAGGTATTCCGCAAGGTAAAGCGCTGGACCTGAAGCA
CTTTAGCACCATCCTGGGTGTGAATCGCAACATCCTGGGTACTAATCAGATCGAAGACATCAAGGATGCT
GACATCATCGTTATCACCGCTGGTGTACAGCGTAAGGAGGGCATGACCCGTGAGGACCTGATTGGCGTAA
ACGGCAAGATCATGAAATCTGTAGCTGAGTCCGTGAAACTGCATTGTTCTAAAGCGTTCGTAATCTGCGT
GTCTAACCCACTGGATATCATGGTAAACGTATTCCACAAGTTCAGCAACCTGCCACACGAGAAGATTTGC
GGTATGGCTGGTATCCTGGATACTTCTCGTTACTGTTCCCTGATTGCAGACAAACTGAAAGTTAGCGCAG
AGGATGTGAACGCAGTGATCCTGGGTGGTCATGGCGACCTGATGGTGCCACTGCAACGCTACACTTCCGT
TAACGGTGTACCACTGAGCGAGTTTGTTAAGAAGAACATGATCAGCCAGAACGAAATCCAAGAAATCATC
CAGAAGACTCGTAACATGGGTGCGGAGATCATCAAACTGGCGAAAGCCTCTGCTGCTTTCGCACCAGCAG
CAGCTATCACCAAGATGATCAAGTCCTACCTGTACAACGAGAACAATCTGTTCACCTGTGCGGTGTACCT
GAACGGTCATTACAATTGCAGCAACCTGTTCGTTGGCTCTACTGCGAAGATCAACAACAAAGGTGCGCAT
CCGGTTGAGTTCCCACTGACTAAAGAAGAACAGGATCTGTACACTGAATCTATCGCAAGCGTGCAGAGCA
ACACCCAGAAGGCCTTCGACCTGATCAAGGAGAACCTGTACTTCCAAGGTCATCATCACCACCATCAC
